Addgene plasmid #127358: pENTR_L1-Turbo-NES-YFP-STOP-L2
Purpose: gateway entry vector for expressing cytosolic TurboID-YFP under a promoter of choice
Depositing lab: Dominique Bergmann. Publication: Proximity labeling of protein complexes and cell type-specific organellar proteomes in Arabidopsis enabled by TurboID. Mair A, Xu SL, Branon TC, Ting AY, Bergmann DC. Elife. 2019 Sep 19;8. pii: 47864. doi: 10.7554/eLife.47864. PubMed 31535972.
Backbone
  Vector backbone: pENTR
  Total vector size (bp): 4367
  Vector type: gateway entry vector
Growth in bacteria
  Bacterial resistance: Kanamycin, 50 μg/mL
  Growth temperature: 37°C
  Growth strain: DH5alpha
  Copy number: High Copy
Gene/Insert
  Gene/Insert name: TurboID (BirA mutant)
  Species: BirA from E. coli, codon optimized for human and mutated
  Insert size (bp): 957
  Mutation: Q65P, I87V, R118S, E140K, Q141R, S150G, L151P, V160A, T192A, K194I, M209V, M241T, S263P, I305V
  Promoter: no promoter
  Tag / fusion protein: V5 (N terminal on insert); NES (C terminal on insert); GS linker (C terminal on insert); YFP (C terminal on insert)
  Cloning method: Unknown
  Sequencing primers: 5′ M13 fw; 3′ M13 rv
Resource information
  A portion of this plasmid was derived from a plasmid made by: TurboID was obtained from Alice Ting's lab at Stanford University (cloned from V5-hBirA-Turbo-NES_pCDNA3, Addgene catalog #107169).
Terms and licenses: Academic/Nonprofit Terms; Industry Terms: Not Available to Industry
How to cite: pENTR_L1-Turbo-NES-YFP-STOP-L2 was a gift from Dominique Bergmann (Addgene plasmid # 127358 ; http://n2t.net/addgene:127358 ; RRID:Addgene_127358)
