[The description below was written by a language model from this plasmid's Addgene catalogue record, the feature table of its GenBank file and pLannotate feature annotations shown in this document.]
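Description:
pENTR_L1-Turbo-NES-YFP-STOP-L2 is a 4,367 bp Gateway entry clone built on the pENTR backbone. It is designed to place a cytosolic TurboID-YFP fusion under any promoter the user chooses. It is propagated in E. coli from a high-copy ColE1/pUC-type origin and selected with kanamycin through the aph(3')-Ia (KanR) gene. The rrnB T1 and T2 terminators lie upstream of attL1 and shield the insert from read-through transcription from the backbone. A T7 promoter and M13 forward and reverse primer sites flank the att sites and are useful for sequence verification.

The payload sits between attL1 and attL2 and has no promoter of its own. It is a single open reading frame made up of an N-terminal V5 epitope tag, TurboID, the HIV Rev nuclear export signal, a GS linker and enhanced YFP, ending in a stop codon. TurboID is a 957 bp, human codon-optimized E. coli BirA biotin ligase carrying fourteen substitutions that raise its catalytic efficiency for promiscuous biotinylation. The NES keeps the fusion out of the nucleus, YFP allows its expression and localization to be seen, and V5 permits immunodetection. The stop codon means that no destination-vector tag is added at the C terminus.

An LR Clonase reaction moves the cassette into a destination vector, and the L1/L2 configuration suits combination with a separate promoter module. According to the associated publication, the construct supports proximity labeling in Arabidopsis. The record does not state a specific role, but a cytosolic TurboID-YFP would plausibly serve as a compartment-specific labeling control or as a tool for cell type-specific proteome profiling. The two feature tables describe the same sequence with different start coordinates.
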