LOCUS       Exported 4367 bp ds-DNA circular SYN 12-MAY-2021
DEFINITION  gateway entry vector for expressing cytosolic TurboID-YFP under a
            promoter of choice.
ACCESSION   .
VERSION     .
KEYWORDS    pENTR_L1-Turbo-NES-YFP-STOP-L2
SOURCE      synthetic DNA construct
  ORGANISM  synthetic DNA construct
REFERENCE   1 (bases 1 to 4367)
  AUTHORS   Mair A, Xu SL, Branon TC, Ting AY, Bergmann DC
  TITLE     Proximity labeling of protein complexes and cell type-specific
            organellar proteomes in Arabidopsis enabled by TurboID.
  JOURNAL   Elife. 2019 Sep 19;8. pii: 47864. doi: 10.7554/eLife.47864.
  PUBMED    31535972
REFERENCE   2 (bases 1 to 4367)
  AUTHORS   .
  TITLE     Direct Submission
  JOURNAL   Exported May 12, 2021 from SnapGene Server 1.1.58
            http://www.snapgene.com
FEATURES             Location/Qualifiers
     source          1..4367
                     /organism="synthetic DNA construct"
                     /mol_type="other DNA"
     CDS             14..55
                     /codon_start=1
                     /product="epitope tag from simian virus 5"
                     /label=V5 tag
                     /translation="GKPIPNPLLGLDST"
     CDS             62..1018
                     /codon_start=1
                     /product="mutant of the E. coli biotin ligase BioID
                     engineered for improved catalytic efficiency (Branon et
                     al., 2018)"
                     /label=TurboID
                     /translation="KDNTVPLKLIALLANGEFHSGEQLGETLGMSRAAINKHIQTLRDW
                     GVDVFTVPGKGYSLPEPIPLLNAKQILGQLDGGSVAVLPVVDSTNQYLLDRIGELKSGD
                     ACIAEYQQAGRGSRGRKWFSPFGANLYLSMFWRLKRGPAAIGLGPVIGIVMAEALRKLG
                     ADKVRVKWPNDLYLQDRKLAGILVELAGITGDAAQIVIGAGINVAMRRVEESVVNQGWI
                     TLQEAGINLDRNTLAATLIRELRAALELFEQEGLAPYLPRWEKLDNFINRPVKLIIGDK
                     EIFGISRGIDKQGALLLEQDGVIKPWMGGEISLRSAEK"
     CDS             1025..1051
                     /codon_start=1
                     /product="nuclear export signal from the HIV Rev protein
                     (Fischer et al., 1995)"
                     /label=NES
                     /translation="LPPLERLTL"
     CDS             1082..1801
                     /codon_start=1
                     /product="enhanced YFP"
                     /label=EYFP
                     /note="mammalian codon-optimized"
                     /translation="MVSKGEELFTGVVPILVELDGDVNGHKFSVSGEGEGDATYGKLTL
                     KFICTTGKLPVPWPTLVTTFGYGLQCFARYPDHMKQHDFFKSAMPEGYVQERTIFFKDD
                     GNYKTRAEVKFEGDTLVNRIELKGIDFKEDGNILGHKLEYNYNSHNVYIMADKQKNGIK
                     VNFKIRHNIEDGSVQLADHYQQNTPIGDGPVLLPDNHYLSYQSALSKDPNEKRDHMVLL
                     EFVTAAGITLGMDELYK"
     primer_bind     complement(1127..1148)
                     /label=EGFP-N
                     /note="EGFP, reverse primer"
     primer_bind     complement(1388..1407)
                     /label=EXFP-R
                     /note="For distinguishing EGFP variants, reverse primer"
     primer_bind     1735..1756
                     /label=EGFP-C
                     /note="EGFP, forward primer"
     protein_bind    complement(1824..1923)
                     /gene="mutant version of attL"
                     /label=attL2
                     /bound_moiety="LR Clonase(TM)"
                     /note="recombination site for the Gateway(R) LR reaction"
     primer_bind     complement(1940..1959)
                     /label=T7
                     /note="T7 promoter, forward primer"
     promoter        complement(1941..1959)
                     /label=T7 promoter
                     /note="promoter for bacteriophage T7 RNA polymerase"
     primer_bind     complement(1964..1980)
                     /label=M13 rev
                     /note="common sequencing primer, one of multiple similar
                     variants"
     primer_bind     complement(1964..1980)
                     /label=M13 Reverse
                     /note="In lacZ gene. Also called M13-rev"
     primer_bind     complement(2082..2101)
                     /label=pENTR-R
                     /note="pENTR vectors, reverse primer"
     CDS             2093..2902
                     /codon_start=1
                     /gene="aph(3')-Ia"
                     /product="aminoglycoside phosphotransferase"
                     /label=KanR
                     /note="confers resistance to kanamycin in bacteria or G418
                     (Geneticin(R)) in eukaryotes"
                     /translation="MSHIQRETSRPRLNSNMDADLYGYKWARDNVGQSGATIYRLYGKP
                     DAPELFLKHGKGSVANDVTDEMVRLNWLTEFMPLPTIKHFIRTPDDAWLLTTAIPGKTA
                     FQVLEEYPDSGENIVDALAVFLRRLHSIPVCNCPFNSDRVFRLAQAQSRMNNGLVDASD
                     FDDERNGWPVEQVWKEMHKLLPFSPDSVVTHGDFSLDNLIFDEGKLIGCIDVGRVGIAD
                     RYQDLAILWNCLGEFSPSLQKRLFQKYGIDNPDMNKLQFHLMLDEFF"
     primer_bind     complement(2160..2179)
                     /label=Kan-R
                     /note="Kanamycin resistance gene, reverse primer"
     rep_origin      3049..3637
                     /direction=RIGHT
                     /label=ori
                     /note="high-copy-number ColE1/pMB1/pBR322/pUC origin of
                     replication"
     primer_bind     3538..3557
                     /label=pBR322ori-F
                     /note="pBR322 origin, forward primer"
     primer_bind     3791..3808
                     /label=L4440
                     /note="L4440 vector, forward primer"
     terminator      3967..3994
                     /label=rrnB T2 terminator
                     /note="transcription terminator T2 from the E. coli rrnB
                     gene"
     terminator      4086..4172
                     /gene="Escherichia coli rrnB"
                     /label=rrnB T1 terminator
                     /note="transcription terminator T1 from the E. coli rrnB
                     gene"
     primer_bind     4221..4243
                     /label=M13/pUC Forward
                     /note="In lacZ gene"
     primer_bind     4235..4252
                     /label=M13 Forward
                     /note="In lacZ gene. Also called M13-F20 or M13 (-21)
                     Forward"
     primer_bind     4236..4252
                     /label=M13 fwd
                     /note="common sequencing primer, one of multiple similar
                     variants"
     protein_bind    4268..4367
                     /gene="mutant version of attL"
                     /label=attL1
                     /bound_moiety="LR Clonase(TM)"
                     /note="recombination site for the Gateway(R) LR reaction"
ORIGIN
        1 ccgcggccgc atgggcaagc ccatccccaa ccccctgctg ggcctggaca gcaccgctag
       61 caaagacaat actgtgcctc tgaagctgat cgctctcctg gctaatggcg agttccatag
      121 tggcgaacag ctgggagaaa ccctgggcat gtccagggcc gctatcaaca agcacattca
      181 gactctgcgc gactggggcg tggacgtgtt caccgtgccc ggaaagggct actctctgcc
      241 cgagcctatc ccgctgctga acgctaaaca gattctggga cagctggacg gcgggagcgt
      301 ggcagtcctg cctgtggtcg actccaccaa tcagtacctg ctggatcgaa tcggcgagct
      361 gaagagtggg gatgcttgca ttgcagaata tcagcaggca gggagaggaa gcagagggag
      421 gaaatggttc tctccttttg gagctaacct gtacctgagt atgttttggc gcctgaagcg
      481 gggaccagca gcaatcggcc tgggcccggt catcggaatt gtcatggcag aagcgctgcg
      541 aaagctggga gcagacaagg tgcgagtcaa atggcccaat gacctgtatc tgcaggatag
      601 aaagctggca ggcatcctgg tggagctggc cggaataaca ggcgatgctg cacagatcgt
      661 cattggcgcc gggattaacg tggctatgag gcgcgtggag gaaagcgtgg tcaatcaggg
      721 ctggatcaca ctgcaggaag cagggattaa cctggacagg aatactctgg ccgctacgct
      781 gatccgagag ctgcgggcag ccctggaact gttcgagcag gaaggcctgg ctccatatct
      841 gccacggtgg gagaagctgg ataacttcat caatagaccc gtgaagctga tcattgggga
      901 caaagagatt ttcgggatta gccgggggat tgataaacag ggagccctgc tgctggaaca
      961 ggacggagtt atcaaaccct ggatgggcgg agaaatcagt ctgcggtctg ccgaaaagct
     1021 gcagctgcct cccctggagc gcctgaccct ggacggaggc ggtggaagcg gcggaggttc
     1081 catggtgagc aagggcgagg agctgttcac cggggtggtg cccatcctgg tcgagctgga
     1141 cggcgacgta aacggccaca agttcagcgt gtccggcgag ggcgagggcg atgccaccta
     1201 cggcaagctg accctgaagt tcatctgcac caccggcaag ctgcccgtgc cctggcccac
     1261 cctcgtgacc accttcggct acggcctgca gtgcttcgcc cgctaccccg accacatgaa
     1321 gcagcacgac ttcttcaagt ccgccatgcc cgaaggctac gtccaggagc gcaccatctt
     1381 cttcaaggac gacggcaact acaagacccg cgccgaggtg aagttcgagg gcgacaccct
     1441 ggtgaaccgc atcgagctga agggcatcga cttcaaggag gacggcaaca tcctggggca
     1501 caagctggag tacaactaca acagccacaa cgtctatatc atggccgaca agcagaagaa
     1561 cggcatcaag gtgaacttca agatccgcca caacatcgag gacggcagcg tgcagctcgc
     1621 cgaccactac cagcagaaca cccccatcgg cgacggcccc gtgctgctgc ccgacaacca
     1681 ctacctgagc taccagtccg ccctgagcaa agaccccaac gagaagcgcg atcacatggt
     1741 cctgctggag ttcgtgaccg ccgccgggat cactctcggc atggacgagc tgtacaagta
     1801 agggcccaag ggtgggcgcg ccgacccagc tttcttgtac aaagttggca ttataagaaa
     1861 gcattgctta tcaatttgtt gcaacgaaca ggtcactatc agtcaaaata aaatcattat
     1921 ttgccatcca gctgatatcc cctatagtga gtcgtattac atggtcatag ctgtttcctg
     1981 gcagctctgg cccgtgtctc aaaatctctg atgttacatt gcacaagata aaaatatatc
     2041 atcatgaaca ataaaactgt ctgcttacat aaacagtaat acaaggggtg ttatgagcca
     2101 tattcaacgg gaaacgtcga ggccgcgatt aaattccaac atggatgctg atttatatgg
     2161 gtataaatgg gctcgcgata atgtcgggca atcaggtgcg acaatctatc gcttgtatgg
     2221 gaagcccgat gcgccagagt tgtttctgaa acatggcaaa ggtagcgttg ccaatgatgt
     2281 tacagatgag atggtcagac taaactggct gacggaattt atgcctcttc cgaccatcaa
     2341 gcattttatc cgtactcctg atgatgcatg gttactcacc actgcgatcc ccggaaaaac
     2401 agcattccag gtattagaag aatatcctga ttcaggtgaa aatattgttg atgcgctggc
     2461 agtgttcctg cgccggttgc attcgattcc tgtttgtaat tgtcctttta acagcgatcg
     2521 cgtatttcgt ctcgctcagg cgcaatcacg aatgaataac ggtttggttg atgcgagtga
     2581 ttttgatgac gagcgtaatg gctggcctgt tgaacaagtc tggaaagaaa tgcataaact
     2641 tttgccattc tcaccggatt cagtcgtcac tcatggtgat ttctcacttg ataaccttat
     2701 ttttgacgag gggaaattaa taggttgtat tgatgttgga cgagtcggaa tcgcagaccg
     2761 ataccaggat cttgccatcc tatggaactg cctcggtgag ttttctcctt cattacagaa
     2821 acggcttttt caaaaatatg gtattgataa tcctgatatg aataaattgc agtttcattt
     2881 gatgctcgat gagtttttct aatcagaatt ggttaattgg ttgtaacact ggcagagcat
     2941 tacgctgact tgacgggacg gcgcaagctc atgaccaaaa tcccttaacg tgagttacgc
     3001 gtcgttccac tgagcgtcag accccgtaga aaagatcaaa ggatcttctt gagatccttt
     3061 ttttctgcgc gtaatctgct gcttgcaaac aaaaaaacca ccgctaccag cggtggtttg
     3121 tttgccggat caagagctac caactctttt tccgaaggta actggcttca gcagagcgca
     3181 gataccaaat actgttcttc tagtgtagcc gtagttaggc caccacttca agaactctgt
     3241 agcaccgcct acatacctcg ctctgctaat cctgttacca gtggctgctg ccagtggcga
     3301 taagtcgtgt cttaccgggt tggactcaag acgatagtta ccggataagg cgcagcggtc
     3361 gggctgaacg gggggttcgt gcacacagcc cagcttggag cgaacgacct acaccgaact
     3421 gagataccta cagcgtgagc tatgagaaag cgccacgctt cccgaaggga gaaaggcgga
     3481 caggtatccg gtaagcggca gggtcggaac aggagagcgc acgagggagc ttccaggggg
     3541 aaacgcctgg tatctttata gtcctgtcgg gtttcgccac ctctgacttg agcgtcgatt
     3601 tttgtgatgc tcgtcagggg ggcggagcct atggaaaaac gccagcaacg cggccttttt
     3661 acggttcctg gccttttgct ggccttttgc tcacatgttc tttcctgcgt tatcccctga
     3721 ttctgtggat aaccgtatta ccgcctttga gtgagctgat accgctcgcc gcagccgaac
     3781 gaccgagcgc agcgagtcag tgagcgagga agcggaagag cgcccaatac gcaaaccgcc
     3841 tctccccgcg cgttggccga ttcattaatg cagctggcac gacaggtttc ccgactggaa
     3901 agcgggcagt gagcgcaacg caattaatac gcgtaccgct agccaggaag agtttgtaga
     3961 aacgcaaaaa ggccatccgt caggatggcc ttctgcttag tttgatgcct ggcagtttat
     4021 ggcgggcgtc ctgcccgcca ccctccgggc cgttgcttca caacgttcaa atccgctccc
     4081 ggcggatttg tcctactcag gagagcgttc accgacaaac aacagataaa acgaaaggcc
     4141 cagtcttccg actgagcctt tcgttttatt tgatgcctgg cagttcccta ctctcgcgtt
     4201 aacgctagca tggatgtttt cccagtcacg acgttgtaaa acgacggcca gtcttaagct
     4261 cgggccccaa ataatgattt tattttgact gatagtgacc tgttcgttgc aacaaattga
     4321 tgagcaatgc ttttttataa tgccaacttt gtacaaaaaa gcaggct
//
