Features (pLannotate 1.2.2; 12 found; start..end, strand, type, name):
     26..125     -  protein_bind   attL2: mutant version of attL; recombination site for the Gateway® LR reaction LR Clonase™
    143..161     -  promoter       T7 promoter: promoter for bacteriophage T7 RNA polymerase
    295..1104    +  CDS            KanR: aminoglycoside phosphotransferase; aph(3')-Ia; confers resistance to kanamycin in bacteria or G418 (Geneticin®) in eukaryotes
   1251..1839    +  rep_origin     ori: high-copy-number ColE1/pMB1/pBR322/pUC origin of replication
   2022..2114    +  CDS            lacI (fragment): lac repressor; lacI; The lac repressor binds to the lac operator to inhibit transcription in E. coli. This inhibition can be relieved by adding lactose or isopropyl-β-D-thiogalactopyranoside (IPTG).
   2169..2196    -  terminator     rrnB T2 terminator: transcription terminator T2 from the E. coli rrnB gene
   2328..2371    +  terminator     rrnB T1 terminator: Escherichia coli rrnB; transcription terminator T1 from the E. coli rrnB gene
   2418..2454    -  CDS            lacZα (fragment): LacZα fragment of β-galactosidase; lacZ fragment
   2470..2569    +  protein_bind   attL1: mutant version of attL; recombination site for the Gateway® LR reaction LR Clonase™
   2631..3587    +  CDS            TurboID: mutant of the E. coli biotin ligase BioID engineered for improved catalytic efficiency (Branon et al., 2018)
   3594..3620    +  CDS            NES: nuclear export signal from the HIV Rev protein (Fischer et al., 1995)
   3651..3       +  CDS            EYFP (across the origin): enhanced YFP mammalian codon-optimized
>Addgene plasmid #127358 | pENTR_L1-Turbo-NES-YFP-STOP-L2 | depositor full sequence | sequence record 243660 | pENTR_L1-Turbo-NES-YFP-STOP-L2 sequence 4367 bps
TAAGGGCCCAAGGGTGGGCGCGCCGACCCAGCTTTCTTGTACAAAGTTGGCATTATAAGAAAGCATTGCT
TATCAATTTGTTGCAACGAACAGGTCACTATCAGTCAAAATAAAATCATTATTTGCCATCCAGCTGATAT
CCCCTATAGTGAGTCGTATTACATGGTCATAGCTGTTTCCTGGCAGCTCTGGCCCGTGTCTCAAAATCTC
TGATGTTACATTGCACAAGATAAAAATATATCATCATGAACAATAAAACTGTCTGCTTACATAAACAGTA
ATACAAGGGGTGTTATGAGCCATATTCAACGGGAAACGTCGAGGCCGCGATTAAATTCCAACATGGATGC
TGATTTATATGGGTATAAATGGGCTCGCGATAATGTCGGGCAATCAGGTGCGACAATCTATCGCTTGTAT
GGGAAGCCCGATGCGCCAGAGTTGTTTCTGAAACATGGCAAAGGTAGCGTTGCCAATGATGTTACAGATG
AGATGGTCAGACTAAACTGGCTGACGGAATTTATGCCTCTTCCGACCATCAAGCATTTTATCCGTACTCC
TGATGATGCATGGTTACTCACCACTGCGATCCCCGGAAAAACAGCATTCCAGGTATTAGAAGAATATCCT
GATTCAGGTGAAAATATTGTTGATGCGCTGGCAGTGTTCCTGCGCCGGTTGCATTCGATTCCTGTTTGTA
ATTGTCCTTTTAACAGCGATCGCGTATTTCGTCTCGCTCAGGCGCAATCACGAATGAATAACGGTTTGGT
TGATGCGAGTGATTTTGATGACGAGCGTAATGGCTGGCCTGTTGAACAAGTCTGGAAAGAAATGCATAAA
CTTTTGCCATTCTCACCGGATTCAGTCGTCACTCATGGTGATTTCTCACTTGATAACCTTATTTTTGACG
AGGGGAAATTAATAGGTTGTATTGATGTTGGACGAGTCGGAATCGCAGACCGATACCAGGATCTTGCCAT
CCTATGGAACTGCCTCGGTGAGTTTTCTCCTTCATTACAGAAACGGCTTTTTCAAAAATATGGTATTGAT
AATCCTGATATGAATAAATTGCAGTTTCATTTGATGCTCGATGAGTTTTTCTAATCAGAATTGGTTAATT
GGTTGTAACACTGGCAGAGCATTACGCTGACTTGACGGGACGGCGCAAGCTCATGACCAAAATCCCTTAA
CGTGAGTTACGCGTCGTTCCACTGAGCGTCAGACCCCGTAGAAAAGATCAAAGGATCTTCTTGAGATCCT
TTTTTTCTGCGCGTAATCTGCTGCTTGCAAACAAAAAAACCACCGCTACCAGCGGTGGTTTGTTTGCCGG
ATCAAGAGCTACCAACTCTTTTTCCGAAGGTAACTGGCTTCAGCAGAGCGCAGATACCAAATACTGTCCT
TCTAGTGTAGCCGTAGTTAGGCCACCACTTCAAGAACTCTGTAGCACCGCCTACATACCTCGCTCTGCTA
ATCCTGTTACCAGTGGCTGCTGCCAGTGGCGATAAGTCGTGTCTTACCGGGTTGGACTCAAGACGATAGT
TACCGGATAAGGCGCAGCGGTCGGGCTGAACGGGGGGTTCGTGCACACAGCCCAGCTTGGAGCGAACGAC
CTACACCGAACTGAGATACCTACAGCGTGAGCATTGAGAAAGCGCCACGCTTCCCGAAGGGAGAAAGGCG
GACAGGTATCCGGTAAGCGGCAGGGTCGGAACAGGAGAGCGCACGAGGGAGCTTCCAGGGGGAAACGCCT
GGTATCTTTATAGTCCTGTCGGGTTTCGCCACCTCTGACTTGAGCGTCGATTTTTGTGATGCTCGTCAGG
GGGGCGGAGCCTATGGAAAAACGCCAGCAACGCGGCCTTTTTACGGTTCCTGGCCTTTTGCTGGCCTTTT
GCTCACATGTTCTTTCCTGCGTTATCCCCTGATTCTGTGGATAACCGTATTACCGCCTTTGAGTGAGCTG
ATACCGCTCGCCGCAGCCGAACGACCGAGCGCAGCGAGTCAGTGAGCGAGGAAGCGGAAGAGCGCCCAAT
ACGCAAACCGCCTCTCCCCGCGCGTTGGCCGATTCATTAATGCAGCTGGCACGACAGGTTTCCCGACTGG
AAAGCGGGCAGTGAGCGCAACGCAATTAATACGCGTACCGCTAGCCAGGAAGAGTTTGTAGAAACGCAAA
AAGGCCATCCGTCAGGATGGCCTTCTGCTTAGTTTGATGCCTGGCAGTTTATGGCGGGCGTCCTGCCCGC
CACCCTCCGGGCCGTTGCTTCACAACGTTCAAATCCGCTCCCGGCGGATTTGTCCTACTCAGGAGAGCGT
TCACCGACAAACAACAGATAAAACGAAAGGCCCAGTCTTCCGACTGAGCCTTTCGTTTTATTTGATGCCT
GGCAGTTCCCTACTCTCGCGTTAACGCTAGCATGGATGTTTTCCCAGTCACGACGTTGTAAAACGACGGC
CAGTCTTAAGCTCGGGCCCCAAATAATGATTTTATTTTGACTGATAGTGACCTGTTCGTTGCAACAAATT
GATGAGCAATGCTTTTTTATAATGCCAACTTTGTACAAAAAAGCAGGCTCCGCGGCCGCATGGGCAAGCC
CATCCCCAACCCCCTGCTGGGCCTGGACAGCACCGCTAGCAAAGACAATACTGTGCCTCTGAAGCTGATC
GCTCTCCTGGCTAATGGCGAGTTCCATAGTGGCGAACAGCTGGGAGAAACCCTGGGCATGTCCAGGGCCG
CTATCAACAAGCACATTCAGACTCTGCGCGACTGGGGCGTGGACGTGTTCACCGTGCCCGGAAAGGGCTA
CTCTCTGCCCGAGCCTATCCCGCTGCTGAACGCTAAACAGATTCTGGGACAGCTGGACGGCGGGAGCGTG
GCAGTCCTGCCTGTGGTCGACTCCACCAATCAGTACCTGCTGGATCGAATCGGCGAGCTGAAGAGTGGGG
ATGCTTGCATTGCAGAATATCAGCAGGCAGGGAGAGGAAGCAGAGGGAGGAAATGGTTCTCTCCTTTTGG
AGCTAACCTGTACCTGAGTATGTTTTGGCGCCTGAAGCGGGGACCAGCAGCAATCGGCCTGGGCCCGGTC
ATCGGAATTGTCATGGCAGAAGCGCTGCGAAAGCTGGGAGCAGACAAGGTGCGAGTCAAATGGCCCAATG
ACCTGTATCTGCAGGATAGAAAGCTGGCAGGCATCCTGGTGGAGCTGGCCGGAATAACAGGCGATGCTGC
ACAGATCGTCATTGGCGCCGGGATTAACGTGGCTATGAGGCGCGTGGAGGAAAGCGTGGTCAATCAGGGC
TGGATCACACTGCAGGAAGCAGGGATTAACCTGGACAGGAATACTCTGGCCGCTACGCTGATCCGAGAGC
TGCGGGCAGCCCTGGAACTGTTCGAGCAGGAAGGCCTGGCTCCATATCTGCCACGGTGGGAGAAGCTGGA
TAACTTCATCAATAGACCCGTGAAGCTGATCATTGGGGACAAAGAGATTTTCGGGATTAGCCGGGGGATT
GATAAACAGGGAGCCCTGCTGCTGGAACAGGACGGAGTTATCAAACCCTGGATGGGCGGAGAAATCAGTC
TGCGGTCTGCCGAAAAGCTGCAGCTGCCTCCCCTGGAGCGCCTGACCCTGGACGGAGGCGGTGGAAGCGG
CGGAGGTTCCATGGTGAGCAAGGGCGAGGAGCTGTTCACCGGGGTGGTGCCCATCCTGGTCGAGCTGGAC
GGCGACGTAAACGGCCACAAGTTCAGCGTGTCCGGCGAGGGCGAGGGCGATGCCACCTACGGCAAGCTGA
CCCTGAAGTTCATCTGCACCACCGGCAAGCTGCCCGTGCCCTGGCCCACCCTCGTGACCACCTTCGGCTA
CGGCCTGCAGTGCTTCGCCCGCTACCCCGACCACATGAAGCAGCACGACTTCTTCAAGTCCGCCATGCCC
GAAGGCTACGTCCAGGAGCGCACCATCTTCTTCAAGGACGACGGCAACTACAAGACCCGCGCCGAGGTGA
AGTTCGAGGGCGACACCCTGGTGAACCGCATCGAGCTGAAGGGCATCGACTTCAAGGAGGACGGCAACAT
CCTGGGGCACAAGCTGGAGTACAACTACAACAGCCACAACGTCTATATCATGGCCGACAAGCAGAAGAAC
GGCATCAAGGTGAACTTCAAGATCCGCCACAACATCGAGGACGGCAGCGTGCAGCTCGCCGACCACTACC
AGCAGAACACCCCCATCGGCGACGGCCCCGTGCTGCTGCCCGACAACCACTACCTGAGCTACCAGTCCGC
CCTGAGCAAAGACCCCAACGAGAAGCGCGATCACATGGTCCTGCTGGAGTTCGTGACCGCCGCCGGGATC
ACTCTCGGCATGGACGAGCTGTACAAG
